>Addgene plasmid #22258 | pENTR/shp16 (w98-1) | depositor full sequence | sequence record 10198 | Author sequence
CTTTCCTGCGTTATCCCCTGATTCTGTGGATAACCGTATTACCGCTAGCATGGATCTCGGGGACGTCTAA
CTACTAAGCGAGAGTAGGGAACTGCCAGGCATCAAATAAAACGAAAGGCTCAGTCGGAAGACTGGGCCTT
TCGTTTTATCTGTTGTTTGTCGGTGAACGCTCTCCTGAGTAGGACAAATCCGCCGGGAGCGGATTTGAAC
GTTGTGAAGCAACGGCCCGGAGGGTGGCGGGCAGGACGCCCGCCATAAACTGCCAGGCATCAAACTAAGC
AGAAGGCCATCCTGACGGATGGCCTTTTTGCGTTTCTACAAACTCTTCCTGTTAGTTAGTTACTTAAGCT
CGGGCCCCAAATAATGATTTTATTTTGACTGATAGTGACCTGTTCGTTGCAACAAATTGATAAGCAATGC
TTTTTTATAATGCCAACTTTGTACAAAAAAGCAGGCTTTAAAGGAACCAATTCAGTCGAGGTTATCAAAC
AAGTTTGTACAAAAAAGCAGGCTCCGCGGCCGCCCCCTTCACCGATTTAGGTGACACTATAGAATACAAG
CTTGGCTGCAGGTCGACGGATCCCCCCGAGTCCAACACCCGTGGGAATCCCATGGGCACCATGGCCCCTC
GCTCCAAAAATGCTTTCGCGTCGCGCAGACACTGCTCGGTAGTTTCGGGGATCAGCGTTTGAGTAAGAGC
CCGCGTCTGAACCCTCCGCGCCGCCCCGGCCCCAGTGGAAAGACGCGCAGGCAAAACGCACCACGTGACG
GAGCGTGACCGCGCGCCGAGCGCGCGCCAAGGTCGGGCAGGAAGAGGGCCTATTTCCCATGATTCCTTCA
TATTTGCATATACGATACAAGGCTGTTAGAGAGATAATTAGAATTAATTTGACTGTAAACACAAAGATAT
TAGTACAAAATACGTGACGTAGAAAGTAATAATTTCTTGGGTAGTTTGCAGTTTTAAAATTATGTTTTAA
AATGGACTATCATATGCTTACCGTAACTTGAAAGTATTTCGATTTCTTGGCTTTATATATCTTGTGGAAA
GGACGAAACACCGACCGTAACTATTCGGTGCGTTGGGCAGAAGCTTGTGCTCAACGCACCGAATAGTTGC
GGTCTTTTTTGAAGGGTGGGCGCGCCGACCCAACTTTCTTGTACAAAGTGGTTCGATAACGAATTCGCGG
CCGCACTCGAGATATCTAGACCCAGCTTTCTTGTACAAAGTTGGCATTATAAGAAAGCATTGCTTATCAA
TTTGTTGCAACGAACAGGTCACTATCAGTCAAAATAAAATCATTATTTGCCATCCAGCTGCAGCTCTGGC
CCGTGTCTCAAAATCTCTGATGTTACATTGCACAAGATAAAAATATATCATCATGAACAATAAAACTGTC
TGCTTACATAAACAGTAATACAAGGGGTGTTATGAGCCATATTCAACGGGAAACGTCGAGGCCGCGATTA
AATTCCAACATGGATGCTGATTTATATGGGTATAAATGGGCTCGCGATAATGTCGGGCAATCAGGTGCGA
CAATCTATCGCTTGTATGGGAAGCCCGATGCGCCAGAGTTGTTTCTGAAACATGGCAAAGGTAGCGTTGC
CAATGATGTTACAGATGAGATGGTCAGACTAAACTGGCTGACGGAATTTATGCCTCTTCCGACCATCAAG
CATTTTATCCGTACTCCTGATGATGCATGGTTACTCACCACTGCGATCCCCGGAAAAACAGCATTCCAGG
TATTAGAAGAATATCCTGATTCAGGTGAAAATATTGTTGATGCGCTGGCAGTGTCCCTGCGCCGGTTGCA
TTCGATTCCTGTTTGTAATTGTCCTTTTAACAGCGATCGCGTATTTCGTCTCGCTCAGGCGCAATCACGA
ATGAATAACGGTTTGGTTGATGCGAGTGATTTTGATGACGAGCGTAATGGCTGGCCTGTTGAACAAGTCT
GGAAAGAAATGCATAAACTTTTGCCATTCTCACCGGATTCAGTCGTCACTCATGGTGATTTCTCACTTGA
TAACCTTATTTTTGACGAGGGGAAATTAATAGGTTGTATTGATGTTGGACGAGTCGGAATCGCAGACCGA
TACCAGGATCTTGCCATCCTATGGAACTGCCTCGGTGAGTTTTCTCCTTCATTACAGAAACGGCTTTTTC
AAAAATATGGTATTGATAATCCTGATATGAATAAATTGCAGTTTCATTTGATGCTCGATGAGTTTTTCTA
ATCAGAATTGGTTAATTGGTTGTAACATTATTCAGATTGGGCCCCGTTCCACTGAGCGTCAGACCCGGTA
GAAAAGATCAAAGGATCTTCTTGAGATCCTTTTTTTCTGCGCGTAATCTGCTGCTTGCAAACAAAAAAAC
CACCGCTACCAGCGGTGGTTTGTTTGCCGGATCAAGAGCTACCAACTCTTTTTCCGAAGGTAACTGGCTT
CAGCAGAGCGCAGATACCAAATACTGTTCTTCTAGTGTAGCCGTAGTTAGGCCACCACTTCAAGAACTCT
GTAGCACCGCCTACATACCTCGCTCTGCTAATCCTGTTACCAGTGGCTGCTGCCAGTGGCGATAAGTCGT
GTCTTACCGGGTTGGACTCAAGACGATAGTTACCGGATAAGGCGCAGCGGTCGGGCTGAACGGGGGGTTC
GTGCACACAGCCCAGCTTGGAGCGAACGACCTACACCGAACTGAGATACCTACAGCGTGAGCTATGAGAA
AGCGCCACGCTTCCCGAAGGGAGAAAGGCGGACAGGTATCCGGTAAGCGGCAGGGTCGGAACAGGAGAGC
GCACGAGGGAGCTTCCAGGGGGAAACGCCTGGTATCTTTATAGTCCTGTCGGGTTTCGCCACCTCTGACT
TGAGCGTCGATTTTTGTGATGCTCGTCAGGGGGGCGGAGCCTATGGAAAAACGCCAGCAACGCGGCCTTT
TTACGGTTCCTGGCCTTTTGCTGGCCTTTTGCTCACATGTT
Features (pLannotate 1.2.2; 11 found; start..end, strand, type, name):
      1..46      +  rep_origin     RSF ori (fragment): Plasmids containing the RSF 1030 origin of replication can be propagated in E. coli cells that contain additional plasmids with compatible origins.
    106..149     -  terminator     rrnB T1 terminator: Escherichia coli rrnB; transcription terminator T1 from the E. coli rrnB gene
    281..308     +  terminator     rrnB T2 terminator: transcription terminator T2 from the E. coli rrnB gene
    358..457     +  protein_bind   attL1: mutant version of attL; recombination site for the Gateway® LR reaction LR Clonase™
    489..513     +  protein_bind   attB1: mutant version of attB; recombination site for the Gateway® BP reaction BP Clonase™
    535..553     +  promoter       SP6 promoter: promoter for bacteriophage SP6 RNA polymerase
    814..1054    +  promoter       U6 promoter: RNA polymerase III promoter for human U6 snRNA
   1148..1172    -  protein_bind   attB2: mutant version of attB; recombination site for the Gateway® BP reaction BP Clonase™
   1210..1309    -  protein_bind   attL2: mutant version of attL; recombination site for the Gateway® LR reaction LR Clonase™
   1432..2241    +  CDS            KanR: aminoglycoside phosphotransferase; aph(3')-Ia; confers resistance to kanamycin in bacteria or G418 (Geneticin®) in eukaryotes
   2331..2919    +  rep_origin     ori: high-copy-number ColE1/pMB1/pBR322/pUC origin of replication
