[The description below was written by a language model from this plasmid's Addgene catalogue record and pLannotate feature annotations shown in this document.]
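Description:
pENTR/shp16 (w98-1) is a Gateway entry vector for RNA interference, built on the Invitrogen pENTR1A backbone and carrying a short hairpin RNA directed against human CDKN2A, the locus encoding the cyclin-dependent kinase inhibitor p16INK4A. It is propagated in E. coli as a high-copy plasmid from a ColE1/pUC-type origin and selected with kanamycin through an aminoglycoside phosphotransferase (KanR) gene. A very short match to the RSF origin at the start of the annotated sequence is only a fragment and probably reflects similarity to the main origin region rather than a second functional replicon. The rrnB T1 and T2 terminators sit upstream of the cloning region, where they limit read-through transcription from the backbone into the insert.

The payload lies between attL1 and attL2, the recombination sites used in the Gateway LR reaction. Within this interval the feature table shows a human U6 promoter, an RNA polymerase III promoter commonly used to drive short hairpin transcripts. The 61 bp hairpin insert is not itself annotated but would fit in the short stretch between the U6 promoter and the attB2/attL2 sites. It was cloned by restriction digestion, with the 5′ XhoI site destroyed and the 3′ EcoRI site retained. Residual attB1 and attB2 sequences and an SP6 promoter also flank the cassette, suggesting it was carried over from an earlier Gateway-derived construct. The hairpin sequence is not given in the record, so which CDKN2A transcripts are targeted cannot be confirmed beyond the "shp16" name. The plasmid has no mammalian selection marker or viral elements. Its evident use is as a donor, transferring the U6-shp16 cassette by LR recombination into destination vectors of choice for p16 knockdown in human cells.
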