Addgene plasmid #22258: pENTR/shp16 (w98-1)
Depositing lab: Eric Campeau. Depositing organization: University of Massachusetts, Worcester.
Backbone
  Vector backbone: pENTR1A
  Backbone manufacturer: Invitrogen
  Backbone size w/o insert (bp): 2920
  Vector type: RNAi ; Entry vector
Growth in bacteria
  Bacterial resistance: Kanamycin, 50 μg/mL
  Growth temperature: 37°C
  Growth strain: DH5alpha
  Growth instructions: TOP10F', 37oC
  Copy number: High Copy
Gene/Insert
  Gene/Insert name: sh cyclin-dependent kinase inhibitor 2A (alt name: shp16)
  gRNA/shRNA sequence: none given
  Species: H. sapiens (human)
  Insert size (bp): 61
  Entrez Gene: CDKN2A (a.k.a. ARF, CAI2, CDK4I, CDKN2, CMM2, INK4, INK4A, MLM, MTS-1, MTS1, P14, P14ARF, P16, P16-INK4A, P16INK4, P16INK4A, P19, P19ARF, TP16)
  Cloning method: Restriction Enzyme; 5′ cloning site Xho I (destroyed during cloning); 3′ cloning site Eco RI (not destroyed)
  Sequencing primers: 5′ ENTRforw; 3′ ENTRrev
Resource information
  A portion of this plasmid was derived from a plasmid made by: shRNA obtained from Dr. Christian Beausejour.
Terms and licenses: Academic/Nonprofit Terms; Industry Terms: Not Available to Industry
How to cite: pENTR/shp16 (w98-1) was a gift from Eric Campeau (Addgene plasmid # 22258 ; http://n2t.net/addgene:22258 ; RRID:Addgene_22258)
