>Addgene plasmid #22258 | pENTR/shp16 (w98-1) | addgene partial sequence | sequence record 28687 | 22258 with pENTR-F
GGGCCCAATAATGATTTTATTTTGACTGATAGTGACCTGTTCGTTGCAACAAATTGATAAGCAATGCTTT
TTTATAATGCCAACTTTGTACAAAAAAGCAGGCTTTAAAGGAACCAATTCAGTCGAGGTTATCAAACAAG
TTTGTACAAAAAAGCAGGCTCCGCGGCCGCCCCCTTCACCGATTTAGGTGACACTATAGAATACAAGCTT
GGCTGCAGGTCGACGGATCCCCCCGAGTCCAACACCCGTGGGAATCCCATGGGCACCATGGCCCCTCGCT
CCAAAAATGCTTTCGCGTCGCGCAGACACTGCTCGGTAGTTTCGGGGATCAGCGTTTGAGTAAGAGCCCG
CGTCTGAACCCTCCGCGCCGCCCCGGCCCCAGTGGAAAGACGCGCAGGCAAAACGCACCACGTGACGGAG
CGTGACCGCGCGCCGAGCGCGCGCCAAGGTCGGGCAGGAAGAGGGCCTATTTCCCATGATTCCTTCATAT
TTGCATATACGATACAAGGCTGTTAGAGAGATAATTAGAATTAATTTGACTGTAAACACAAAGATATTAG
TACAAAATACGTGACGTAGAAAGTAATAATTTCTTGGGTAGTTTGCAGTTTTAAAATTATGTTTTAAAAT
GGACTATCATATGCTTACCGTAACTTGAAAGTATTTCGATTTCTTGGCTTTATATATCTTGTGGAAAGGA
CGAAACACCGACCGTAACTATTCGGTGCGTTGGGCAGAAGCTTGTGCTCAACGCACCGAATAGTTGCGGT
CTTTTTTGAAGGNGGGCGCGCCGACCAGCTTTCTTG
